>Addgene plasmid #197863 | pRK5 PSK (745-1235) | addgene full sequence | sequence record 388268 | Addgene NGS Result
TTCGAGCTCGCCCGACATTGATTATTGACTAGTTATTAATAGTAATCAATTACGGGGTCATTAGTTCATA
GCCCATATATGGAGTTCCGCGTTACATAACTTACGGTAAATGGCCCGCCTGGCTGACCGCCCAACGACCC
CCGCCCATTGACGTCAATAATGACGTATGTTCCCATAGTAACGCCAATAGGGACTTTCCATTGACGTCAA
TGGGTGGAGTATTTACGGTAAACTGCCCACTTGGCAGTACATCAAGTGTATCATATGCCAAGTACGCCCC
CTATTGACGTCAATGACGGTAAATGGCCCGCCTGGCATTATGCCCAGTACATGACCTTATGGGACTTTCC
TACTTGGCAGTACATCTACGTATTAGTCATCGCTATTACCATGGTGATGCGGTTTTGGCAGTACATCAAT
GGGCGTGGATAGCGGTTTGACTCACGGGGATTTCCAAGTCTCCACCCCATTGACGTCAATGGGAGTTTGT
TTTGGCACCAAAATCAACGGGACTTTCCAAAATGTCGTAACAACTCCGCCCCATTGACGCAAATGGGCGG
TAGGCGTGTACGGTGGGAGGTCTATATAAGCAGAGCTCGTTTAGTGAACCGTCAGATCGCCTGGAGACGC
CATCCACGCTGTTTTGACCTCCATAGAAGACACCGGGACCGATCCAGCCTCCGCGGCCGGGAACGGTGCA
TTGGAACGCGGATTCCCCGTGCCAAGAGTGACGTAAGTACCGCCTATAGAGTCTATAGGCCCACCCCCTT
GGCTTCGTTAGAACGCGGCTACAATTAATACATAACCTTATGTATCATACACATACGATTTAGGTGACAC
TATAGAATAACATCCACTTTGCCTTTCTCTCCACAGGTGTCCACTCCCAGGTCCAACTGCACCTCGGTTC
TATCGATTGAATTGGCCACCATGGAGCAGAAGCTGATCTCCGAGGAGGACCTGGGATCCATGGTACGTGC
AGGCCAGCGCCCCCCGGGCCTTCCACTCCCCATTCCTGGGGCTCTGGGCCCACCCAACACAGGCACCCCT
ATAGAACAGCAGCCCTGCTCACCTGGCCAGGAGGCAGTCCTGGACCAAAGAATGCTTGGCGAGGAGGAGG
AAGCAGTTGGAGAGAGAAGGATTCTGGGAAAGGAAGGGGCCACTTTGGAGCCCAAGCAGCAGAGGATTCT
GGGGGAAGAATCAGGAGCCCCTAGTCCCAGTCCACAAAAACATGGGAGCCTGGTTGATGAGGAAGTTTGG
GGTCTGCCTGAGGAGATAGAGGAGCTTAGGGTGCCCTCCCTTGTACCCCAGGAGAGGAGCATTGTTGGCC
AGGAGGAGGCTGGGACGTGGAGCTTGTGGGGGAAGGAGGATGAGAGTCTTCTGGATGAGGAGTTTGAGCT
TGGCTGGGTCCAGGGCCCAGCACTGACTCCCGTCCCTGAGGAGGAGGAAGAAGAGGAAGAGGGGGCTCCG
ATTGGGACCCCTAGGGATCCTGGAGATGGTTGTCCTTCCCCCGACATCCCTCCTGAACCCCCTCCAACAC
ACCTGAGGCCCTGCCCTGCCAGCCAGCTCCCTGGACTCCTGTCCCATGGCCTCCTGGCCGGCCTCTCCTT
TGCAGTGGGGTCCTCCTCTGGCCTCCTGCCCCTCCTGCTGCTGCTGCTGCTTCCATTGCTGGCAGCCCAG
GGTGGGGGTGGCCTGCAGGCAGCGCTGCTGGCCCTTGAGGTGGGGCTGGTGGGTCTGGGGGCCTCCTACC
TGCTCCTTTGTACAGCCCTGCACCTGCCCTCCAGTCTTTTCCTACTCCTGGCCCAGGGTACCGCACTGGG
GGCCGTCCTGGGCCTGAGCTGGCGCCGAGGCCTCATGGGTGTTCCCCTGGGCCTTGGAGCTGCCTGGCTC
TTAGCTTGGCCAGGCCTAGCTCTACCTCTGGTGGCTATGGCAGCGGGGGGCAGATGGGTGCGGCAGCAGG
GCCCCCGGGTGCGCCGGGGCATATCTCGACTCTGGTTGCGGGTTCTGCTGCGCCTGTCACCCATGGCCTT
CCGGGCCCTGCAGGGCTGTGGGGCTGTGGGGGACCGGGGTCTGTTTGCACTGTACCCCAAAACCAACAAG
GATGGCTTCCGCAGCCGCCTGCCCGTCCCTGGGCCCCGGCGGCGTAATCCCCGCACCACCCAACACCCAT
TAGCTCTGTTGGCAAGGGTCTGGGTCCTGTGCAAGGGCTGGAACTGGCGTCTGGCACGGGCCAGCCAGGG
TTTAGCATCCCACTTGCCCCCGTGGGCCATCCACACACTGGCCAGCTGGGGCCTGCTTCGGGGTGAACGG
CCCACCCGAATCCCCCGGCTACTACCACGCAGCCAGCGCCAGCTAGGGCCCCCTGCCTCCCACCAGCCAC
TGCCAGGGACTCTAGCCGGGCGGAGGTCACGCACCCGCCAGTCCCGGGCCCTGCCCCCCTGGAGGTAGCT
GACTCCAGCCCTTCCAGCCCAAATCTAGAGCATTGAGTAGATAGAATTCCTGCAGAAGCTTGGCCGCCAT
GGCCCAACTTGTTTATTGCAGCTTATAATGGTTACAAATAAAGCAATAGCATCACAAATTTCACAAATAA
AGCATTTTTTTCACTGCATTCTAGTTGTGGTTTGTCCAAACTCATCAATGTATCTTATCATGTCTGGATC
GGGAATTAATTCGGCGCAGCACCATGGCCTGAAATAACCTCTGAAAGAGGAACTTGGTTAGGTACCTTCT
GAGGCGGAAAGAACCAGCTGTGGAATGTGTGTCAGTTAGGGTGTGGAAAGTCCCCAGGCTCCCCAGCAGG
CAGAAGTATGCAAAGCATGCATCTCAATTAGTCAGCAACCAGGTGTGGAAAGTCCCCAGGCTCCCCAGCA
GGCAGAAGTATGCAAAGCATGCATCTCAATTAGTCAGCAACCATAGTCCCGCCCCTAACTCCGCCCATCC
CGCCCCTAACTCCGCCCAGTTCCGCCCATTCTCCGCCCCATGGCTGACTAATTTTTTTTATTTATGCAGA
GGCCGAGGCCGCCTCGGCCTCTGAGCTATTCCAGAAGTAGTGAGGAGGCTTTTTTGGAGGCCTAGGCTTT
TGCAAAAAGCTGTTAACAGCTTGGCACTGGCCGTCGTTTTACAACGTCGTGACTGGGAAAACCCTGGCGT
TACCCAACTTAATCGCCTTGCAGCACATCCCCCTTTCGCCAGCTGGCGTAATAGCGAAGAGGCCCGCACC
GATCGCCCTTCCCAACAGTTGCGCAGCCTGAATGGCGAATGGCGCCTGATGCGGTATTTTCTCCTTACGC
ATCTGTGCGGTATTTCACACCGCATA
[142 nt withheld, positions 3317-3458]
C
[141 nt withheld, positions 3460-3600]
CCTTTGACGTTGGAGTCCACGTTCTTT
[37 nt withheld, positions 3628-3664]
ACCCTATCTCGGGCTATTCTTTTGATTTATAAGGGATTTTGCCGATTTCGGCCTATTGGTTAAAAAATGA
GCTGATTTAACAAAAATTTAACGCGAATTTTAACAAAATATTAACGTTTACAATTTTATGGTGCACTCTC
AGTACAATCTGCTCTGATGCCGCATAGTTAAGCCAGCCCCGACACCCGCCAACACCCGCTGACGCGCCCT
GACGGGCTTGTCTGCTCCCGGCATCCGCTTACAGACAAGCTGTGACCGTCTCCGGGAGCTGCATGTGTCA
GAGGTTTTCACCGTCATCACCGAAACGCGCGAGACGAAAGGGCCTCGTGATACGCCTATTTTTATAGGTT
AATGTCATGATAATAATGGTTTCTTAGACGTCAGGTGGCACTTTTCGGGGAAATGTGCGCGGAACCCCTA
TTTGTTTATTTTTCTAAATACATTCAAATATGTATCCGCTCATGAGACAATAACCCTGATAAATGCTTCA
ATAATATTGAAAAAGGAAGAGTATGAGTATTCAACATTTCCGTGTCGCCCTTATTCCCTTTTTTGCGGCA
TTTTGCCTTCCTGTTTTTGCTCACCCAGAAACGCTGGTGAAAGTAAAAGATGCTGAAGATCAGTTGGGTG
CACGAGTGGGTTACATCGAACTGGATCTCAACAGCGGTAAGATCCTTGAGAGTTTTCGCCCCGAAGAACG
TTTTCCAATGATGAGCACTTTTAAAGTTCTGCTATGTGGCGCGGTATTATCCCGTATTGACGCCGGGCAA
GAGCAACTCGGTCGCCGCATACACTATTCTCAGAATGACTTGGTTGAGTACTCACCAGTCACAGAAAAGC
ATCTTACGGATGGCATGACAGTAAGAGAATTATGCAGTGCTGCCATAACCATGAGTGATAACACTGCGGC
CAACTTACTTCTGACAACGATCGGAGGACCGAAGGAGCTAACCGCTTTTTTGCACAACATGGGGGATCAT
GTAACTCGCCTTGATCGTTGGGAACCGGAGCTGAATGAAGCCATACCAAACGACGAGCGTGACACCACGA
TGCCTGTAGCAATGGCAACAACGTTGCGCAAACTATTAACTGGCGAACTACTTACTCTAGCTTCCCGGCA
ACAATTAATAGACTGGATGGAGGCGGATAAAGTTGCAGGACCACTTCTGCGCTCGGCCCTTCCGGCTGGC
TGGTTTATTGCTGATAAATCTGGAGCCGGTGAGCGTGGGTCTCGCGGTATCATTGCAGCACTGGGGCCAG
ATGGTAAGCCCTCCCGTATCGTAGTTATCTACACGACGGGGAGTCAGGCAACTATGGATGAACGAAATAG
ACAGATCGCTGAGATAGGTGCCTCACTGATTAAGCATTGGTAACTGTCAGACCAAGTTTACTCATATATA
CTTTAGATTGATTTAAAACTTCATTTTTAATTTAAAAGGATCTAGGTGAAGATCCTTTTTGATAATCTCA
TGACCAAAATCCCTTAACGTGAGTTTTCGTTCCACTGAGCGTCAGACCCCGTAGAAAAGATCAAAGGATC
TTCTTGAGATCCTTTTTTTCTGCGCGTAATCTGCTGCTTGCAAACAAAAAAACCACCGCTACCAGCGGTG
GTTTGTTTGCCGGATCAAGAGCTACCAACTCTTTTTCCGAAGGTAACTGGCTTCAGCAGAGCGCAGATAC
CAAATACTGTTCTTCTAGTGTAGCCGTAGTTAGGCCACCACTTCAAGAACTCTGTAGCACCGCCTACATA
CCTCGCTCTGCTAATCCTGTTACCAGTGGCTGCTGCCAGTGGCGATAAGTCGTGTCTTACCGGGTTGGAC
TCAAGACGATAGTTACCGGATAAGGCGCAGCGGTCGGGCTGAACGGGGGGTTCGTGCACACAGCCCAGCT
TGGAGCGAACGACCTACACCGAACTGAGATACCTACAGCGTGAGCTATGAGAAAGCGCCACGCTTCCCGA
AGGGAGAAAGGCGGACAGGTATCCGGTAAGCGGCAGGGTCGGAACAGGAGAGCGCACGAGGGAGCTTCCA
GGGGGAAACGCCTGGTATCTTTATAGTCCTGTCGGGTTTCGCCACCTCTGACTTGAGCGTCGATTTTTGT
GATGCTCGTCAGGGGGGCGGAGCCTATGGAAAAACGCCAGCAACGCGGCCTTTTTACGGTTCCTGGCCTT
TTGCTGGCCTTTTGCTCACATGTTCTTTCCTGCGTTATCCCCTGATTCTGTGGATAACCGTATTACCGCC
TTTGAGTGAGCTGATACCGCTCGCCGCAGCCGAACGACCGAGCGCAGCGAGTCAGTGAGCGAGGAAGCGG
AAGAGCGCCCAATACGCAAACCGCCTCTCCCCGCGCGTTGGCCGATTCATTAATGCAGCTGGCACGACAG
GTTTCCCGACTGGAAAGCGGGCAGTGAGCGCAACGCAATTAATGTGAGTTAGCTCACTCATTAGGCACCC
CAGGCTTTACACTTTATGCTTCCGGCTCGTATGTTGTGTGGAATTGTGAGCGGATAACAATTTCACACAG
GAAACAGCTATGACATGATTACGAATTAA
Features (pLannotate 1.2.2; 20 found; start..end, strand, type, name):
     14..393     +  enhancer       CMV enhancer: human cytomegalovirus immediate early enhancer
    394..597     +  promoter       CMV promoter: human cytomegalovirus (CMV) immediate early promoter
    733..776     +  intron         CMV intron (fragment): modified intron A from human cytomegalovirus
    828..846     +  promoter       SP6 promoter: promoter for bacteriophage SP6 RNA polymerase
    850..887     +  CDS            IgH signal sequence (fragment): signal sequence from the mouse immunoglobulin heavy chain variable region
    973..2445    +  CDS            TAOK2 (fragment): TAOK2_HUMAN - Also known as KIAA0881, MAP3K17, PSK, PSK1. Experimental evidence at protein level: Swiss-Prot protein existence level 1. Serine/threonine-protein kinase involved in different processes such as membrane blebbing and apoptotic bodies formation DNA damage response and MAPK14/p38 MAPK stress-activated MAPK cascade. Phosphorylates itself, MBP, activated MAPK8, MAP2K3, MAP2K6 and tubulins. Activates the MAPK14/p38 MAPK signaling pathway through the specific activation and phosphorylation of the upstream MAP2K3 and MAP2K6 kinases. In response to DNA damage, involved in the G2/M transit
   2526..2660    +  polyA_signal   SV40 poly(A) signal: SV40 polyadenylation signal
   2729..3086    +  promoter       SV40 promoter: SV40 enhancer and early promoter
   3105..3259    +  CDS            lacZα (fragment): LacZα fragment of β-galactosidase; lacZ fragment
   3265..3316    -  misc_feature   bom (fragment): basis of mobility region from pBR322
   3335..3715    +  rep_origin     M13 ori (sequence partly withheld): M13 bacteriophage origin of replication; arrow indicates direction of (+) strand synthesis
   3791..3840    -  misc_feature   bom (fragment): basis of mobility region from pBR322
   3942..3977    -  CDS            rop (fragment): Rop protein, which maintains plasmids at low copy number; rop
   4072..4176    +  promoter       AmpR promoter: bla
   4177..5037    +  CDS            AmpR: β-lactamase; bla; confers resistance to ampicillin, carbenicillin, and related antibiotics
   5208..5796    +  rep_origin     ori: high-copy-number ColE1/pMB1/pBR322/pUC origin of replication
   5979..6071    +  CDS            lacI (fragment): lac repressor; lacI; The lac repressor binds to the lac operator to inhibit transcription in E. coli. This inhibition can be relieved by adding lactose or isopropyl-β-D-thiogalactopyranoside (IPTG).
   6084..6105    +  protein_bind   CAP binding site: CAP binding activates transcription in the presence of cAMP. E. coli catabolite activator protein
   6120..6150    +  promoter       lac promoter: promoter for the E. coli lac operon
   6158..6174    +  protein_bind   lac operator: The lac repressor binds to the lac operator to inhibit transcription in E. coli. This inhibition can be relieved by adding lactose or isopropyl-β-D-thiogalactopyranoside (IPTG). lac repressor encoded by lacI
