[The description below was written by a language model from this plasmid's Addgene catalogue record and pLannotate feature annotations shown in this document.]
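Description:
pRK5 PSK (745-1235) is a mammalian expression plasmid built on the pRK5 backbone that encodes the C-terminal portion (residues 745–1235) of human PSK1/TAOK2, a sterile 20-like serine/threonine kinase. The N-terminal part of the protein has been deleted, leaving the region described in the record as the microtubule-binding domain. The roughly 1.5 kb fragment was inserted between BamHI and EcoRI sites, both retained, in frame with an N-terminal Myc epitope supplied by the backbone. The Myc tag is not annotated in the feature table, though there is an unannotated gap just upstream of the TAOK2 coding sequence where it would be expected. The depositor notes that the cDNA came from a T47-D breast carcinoma library and carries the R1211H variant.

The catalogue entry lists the promoter as SV40, but the annotated sequence places the CMV immediate-early enhancer and promoter, a CMV intron fragment and an SP6 promoter directly upstream of the insert. An SV40 polyadenylation signal follows the insert, and the SV40 enhancer/early promoter element lies downstream of that. From this layout, CMV appears to be the element driving expression, and SP6 could support in vitro transcription. A short IgH signal sequence fragment is also annotated ahead of the coding region and looks like a backbone remnant. The plasmid is propagated in E. coli through a high-copy ColE1/pUC-type origin with ampicillin selection (bla). It also has an M13 origin for single-stranded DNA production, along with assorted lac, bom and rop fragments. No mammalian selection marker is annotated, which suits transient transfection. The construct is intended for expressing and detecting the tagged C-terminal domain in mammalian cells, in the context of work on how PSK regulates microtubule organization and stability.
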