Addgene plasmid #197863: pRK5 PSK (745-1235)
Purpose: Expression of C-terminal PSK1 / TAOK2 (aa745-1235) in mammalian cells (microtubule-binding domain)
Depositing lab: Jonathan Morris. Depositing organization: King's College London. Publication: The prostate-derived sterile 20-like kinase (PSK) regulates microtubule organization and stability. Mitsopoulos C, Zihni C, Garg R, Ridley AJ, Morris JD. J Biol Chem. 2003 May 16;278(20):18085-91. doi: 10.1074/jbc.M213064200. Epub 2003 Mar 13. PubMed 12639963.
Backbone
  Vector backbone: pRK5
  Backbone size w/o insert (bp): 4700
  Total vector size (bp): 6170
  Vector type: Mammalian Expression
Growth in bacteria
  Bacterial resistance: Ampicillin, 100 μg/mL
  Growth temperature: 37°C
  Growth strain: DH5alpha
  Copy number: High Copy
Gene/Insert
  Gene/Insert name: PSK1 (745-1235) (alt names: PSK1 -alpha (745-1235); TAOK2 (745-1235))
  Species: H. sapiens (human)
  Insert size (bp): 1470
  Mutation: The N terminus of PSK1/TAOK2 has been deleted
  GenBank ID: 9344
  Entrez Gene: TAOK2 (a.k.a. MAP3K17, PSK, PSK1, PSK1-BETA, TAO1, TAO2, Tao2beta)
  Promoter: SV40
  Tag / fusion protein: Myc (N terminal on backbone)
  Cloning method: Restriction Enzyme; 5′ cloning site BamH1 (not destroyed); 3′ cloning site EcoR1 (not destroyed)
  Sequencing primers: 5′ GGTCCAACTGCACCTCGG; 3′ GCAATAAACAAGTTGGGC
Resource information
  A portion of this plasmid was derived from a plasmid made by: Cloned by Jonathan Morris at KCL (subject to MTA with Addgene)
Terms and licenses: Academic/Nonprofit Terms; Industry Terms: Not Available to Industry
Depositor comments: Plese note: This construct originated from a T47-D breast carcinoma cell cDNA library and contains the R1211H variant in PSK1/TAOK2.
How to cite: pRK5 PSK (745-1235) was a gift from Jonathan Morris (Addgene plasmid # 197863 ; http://n2t.net/addgene:197863 ; RRID:Addgene_197863)
